>Addgene plasmid #160234 | 907H1 | addgene full sequence | sequence record 315974 | Addgene NGS Result
AAATTGTAAGCGTTAATATTTTGTTAAAATTCGCGTTAAATTTTTGTTAAATCAGCTCATTTTTTAACCA
ATAGGCCGAAATCGGCAAAATCCCTTATAAATCAAAAGAATAGACCGAGATAGGGT
[37 nt withheld, positions 127-163]
AAAGAACGTGGACTCCAACGTCAAAGG
[49 nt withheld, positions 191-239]
T
[91 nt withheld, positions 241-331]
G
[124 nt withheld, positions 333-456]
CCCATTCGCCATTCAGGCTGCGCAACTGTTGGGAAGGGCGATCGGTGCGGGCCTCTTCGCTATTACGCCA
GCTGGCGAAAGGGGGATGTGCTGCAAGGCGATTAAGTTGGGTAACGCCAGGGTTTTCCCAGTCACGACGT
TGTAAAACGACGGCCAGTGAATTGTAATACGACTCACTATAGGGCGAATTGGGTACGTACCGGGCCCCTA
GTATGTATGTAAGTTAATAAAACCCATTTTTGCGGAAAGTAGATAAAAAAAACATTTTTTTTTTTTACTG
CACTGGATATCATTGAACTTATCTGATCAGTTTTAAATTTACTTCGATCCAAGGGTATTTGATGTACCAG
GTTCTTTCGATTACCTCTCACTCAAAATGACATTCCACTCAAAGTCAGCGCTGTTTGCCTCCTTCTCTGT
CCACAGAAATATCGCCGTCTCTTTCGCCGCTGCGTCCGCTATCTCTTTCGCCACCGTTTGTAGCGTTACG
TAGCGTCAATGTCCGCCTTCAGTTGCATTTTGTCAGCGGTTTCGTGACGAAGCTCCAAGCGGTTTACGCC
ATCAATTAAACACAAAGTGCTGTGCCAAAACTCCTCTCGCTTCTTATTTTTGTTTGTTTTTTGAGTGATT
GGGGTGGTGATTGGTTTTGGGTGGGTAAGCAGGGGAAAGTGTGAAAAATCCCGGCAATGGGCCAAGAGGA
TCAGGAGCTATTAATTCGCGGAGGCAGCAAACACCCATCTGCCGAGCATCTGAACAATGTGAGTAGTACA
TGTGCATACATCTTAAGTTCACTTGATCTATAGGAACTGCGATTGCAACATCAAATTGTCTGCGGCGTGA
GAACTGCGACCCACAAAAATCCCAAACCGCAATTGCACAAACAAATAGTGACACGAAACAGATTATTCTG
GTAGCTGTTCTCGCTATATAAGACAATTTTTGAGATCATATCATGATCAAGACATCTAAAGGCATTCATT
TTCGACTATATTCTTTTTTACAAAAAATATAACAACCAGATATTTTAAGCTGATCCTAGATGCACAAAAA
ATAAATAAAAGTATAAACCTACTTCGTAGGATACTTCGGGGTACTTTTTGTTCGGGGTTAGATGAGCATA
ACGCTTGTAGTTGATATTTGAGATCCCCTATCATTGCAGGGTGACAGCGGAGCGGCTTCGCAGAGCTGCA
TTAACCAGGGCTTCGGGCAGGCCAAAAACTACGGCACGCTCCGGCCACCCAGTCCGCCGGAGGACTCCGG
TTCAGGGAGCGGCCAACTAGCCGAGAACCTCACCTATGCCTGGCACAATATGGACATCTTTGGGGCGGTC
AATCAGCCGGGCTCCGGATGGCGGCAGCTGGTCAACCGGACACGCGGACTATTCTGCAACGAGCGACACA
TACCGGCGCCCAGGAAACATTTGCTCAAGAACGGTGAGTTTCTATTCGCAGTCGGCTGATCTGTGTGAAA
TCTTAATAAAGGGTCCAATTACCAATTTGAAACTCAGTTTGCGGCGTGGCCTATCCGGGCGAACTTTTGG
CCGTGATGGGCAGTTCCGGTGCCGGAAAGACGACCCTGCTGAATGCCCTTGCCTTTCGATCGCCGCAGGG
CATCCAAGTATCGCCATCCGGGATGCGACTGCTCAATGGCCAACCTGTGGACGCCAAGGAGATGCAGGCC
AGGTGCGCCTATGTCCAGCAGGATGACCTCTTTATCGGCTCCCTAACGGCCAGGGAACACCTGATTTTCC
AAGCCATGGTGCGGATGCCACGACATCTGACCTATCGGCAGCGAGTGGCCCGCGTGGATCAGGTGATCCA
GGAGCTTTCGCTCAGCAAATGTCAGCACACGATCATCGGTGTGCCCGGCAGGGTGAAAGGTCTGTCCGGC
GGAGAAAGGAAGCGTCTGGCATTCGCCTCCGAGGCTCTAACCGATCCGCCGCTTCTGATCTGCGATGAGC
CCACCTCCGGACTGGACTCCTTTACCGCCCACAGCGTCGTCCAGGTGCTGAAGAAGCTGTCGCAGAAGGG
CAAGACCGTCATCCTGACCATTCATCAGCCGTCTTCCGAGCTGTTTGAGCTCTTTGACAAGATCCTTCTG
ATGGCCGAGGGCAGGGTAGCTTTCTTGGGCACTCCCAGCGAAGCCGTCGACTTCTTTTCCTAGTGAGTTC
GATGTGTTTATTAAGGGTATCTAGTATTACATAACATCTCAACTCCTATCCAGCGTGGGTGCCCAGTGTC
CTACCAACTACAATCCGGCGGACTTTTACGTACAGGTGTTGGCCGTTGTGCCCGGACGGGAGATCGAGTC
CCGTGATCGGATCGCCAAGATATGCGACAATTTTGCCATTAGCAAAGTAGCCCGGGATATGGAGCAGTTG
TTGGCCACCAAAAATCTGGAGAAGCCACTGGAGCAGCCGGAGAATGGGTACACCTACAAGGCCACCTGGT
TCATGCAGTTCCGGGCGGTCCTGTGGCGATCCTGGCTGTCGGTGCTCAAGGAACCACTCCTCGTAAAAGT
GCGACTTATTCAGACAACGGTGAGTGGTTCCAGTGGAAACAAATGATATAACGCTTACAATTCTTGGAAA
CAAATTCGCTAGATTTTAGATAGAATTGCCTGATTCCACACCCTTCTTAGTTTTTTTCAATGAGATGTAT
AGTTTATAGTTTTGCAGAAGATAAATAAATTTCATTTAACTCGCGAATATTAATGAGATGCGAGTAACAT
TTTAATTTGCAGATGGTTGCCATCTTGATTGGCCTCATCTTTTTGGGCCAACAACTCACGCAAGTGGGTG
TGATGAATATCAACGGAGCCATCTTCCTCTTCCTGACCAACATGACCTTTCAAAACGTCTTTGCCACGAT
AAATGTAAGTCATGTTTAGAATACATTTGCATTTCAATAATTTACTAACTTTCTAATGAATCGATTCGAT
TTAGGTGTTCACCTCAGAGCTGCCAGTTTTTATGAGGGAGGCCCGAAGTCGACTTTATCGCTGTGACACA
TACTTTCTGGGCAAAACGATTGCCGAATTGCCGCTTTTTCTCACAGTGCCACTGGTCTTCACGGCGATTG
CCTATCCGATGATCGGACTGCGGGCCGGAGTGCTGCACTTCTTCAACTGCCTGGCGCTGGTCACTCTGGT
GGCCAATGTGTCAACGTCCTTCGGATATCTAATATCCTGCGCCAGCTCCTCGACCTCGATGGCGCTGTCT
GTGGGTCCGCCGGTTATCATACCATTCCTGCTCTTTGGCGGCTTCTTCTTGAACTCGGGCTCGGTGCCAG
TATACCTCAAATGGTTGTCGTACCTCTCATGGTTCCGTTACGCCAACGAGGGTCTGCTGATTAACCAATG
GGCGGACGTGGAGCCGGGCGAAATTAGCTGCACATCGTCGAACACCACGTGCCCCAGTTCGGGCAAGGTC
ATCCTGGAGACGCTTAACTTCTCCGCCGCCGATCTGCCGCTGGACTACGTGGGTCTGGCCATTCTCATCG
TGAGCTTCCGGGTGCTCGCATATCTGGCTCTAAGACTTCGGGCCCGACGCAAGGAGTAGCCGACATATAT
CCGAAATAACTGCTTGTTTTTTTTTTTTACCATTATTACCATCGTGTTTACTGTTTATTGCCCCCTCAAA
AAGCTAATGTAATTATATTTGTGCCAATAAAAACAAGATATGACCTATAGAATACAAGTATTTCCCCTTC
GAACATCCCCACAAGTAGACTTTGGATTTGTCTTCTAACCAAAAGACTTACACACCTGCATACCTTACAT
CAAAAACTCGTTTATCGCTACATAAAACACCGGGATATATTTTTTATATACATACTTTTCAAATCGCGCG
CCCTCTTCATAATTCACCTCCACCACACCACGTTTCGTAGTTGCTCTTTCGCTGTCTCCCACCCGCTCTC
CGCAACACATTCACCTTTTGTTCGACGACCTTGGAGCGACTGTCGTTAGTTCCGCGCGATTCGGTTCGCT
CAAATGGTTCCGAGTGGTTCATTTCGTCTCAATAGAAATTAGTAATAAATATTTGTATGTACAATTTATT
TGCTCCAATATATTTGTATATATTTCCCTCACAGCTATATTTATTCTAATTTAATATTATGACTTTTTAA
GGTAATTTTTTGTGACCTGTTCGGAGTGATTAGCGTTACAATTTGAACTGAAAGTGACATCCAGTGTTTG
TTCCTTGTGTAGATGCATCTCAAAAAAATGGTGGGCATAATAGTGTTGTTTATATATATCAAAAATAACA
ACTATAATAATAAGAATACATTTAATTTAGAAAATGCTTGGATTTCACTGGAACTAGGCTAGCATAACTT
CGTATAATGTATGCTATACGAAGTTATGCTAGCGGATCCGGGAATTGGGAATTGGGCAATATTTAAATGG
CGGTCTAGACGTTCCCGTGATAGAGTAACGGTTCCTTTTTAAATAATTAAAATTCTTATTGGATTCATGA
TGAAACCAAAAAAATTTTAAAATAACAAATTTAACAATTACGGTGCGGATTTCTTATGTGAACATTTATC
AACTAGGATTCATAATCTTTAGGCTTATTCTGGAAAAAGTTAACAAGTGTTGTAACTATTTAAAATTAAG
TCCGTATAAATGAGCAAATTGTTGAAATCGATCAAATTGAGCTTAAAAGATTTATTTGACTACTTAAATT
TGAATCTGCTTACTAACTTTTTCATTGTTCCGGAACTTTTGATGCTGAAATGTGAAACTATTTAGTACAT
AGGTGTTAATAGCGTTTCGGCCAATTAAATTTAGTATGTGAGTACGCATGCCAACCTTTGTATATAGATG
TTGCTTCTCGATATATTTAGATTAAGTTTTCTAAGTGCATTTGTTTCGAGCAGCAGTTCGATCATTTAGT
CTTTTTTCCTTTATATCAGTATAAACACTATAGTAAAGGTACGGTCCCTAATTTTTCAGTGGACCCAATG
TCCTAGTTTTAGCTGGGCGCGCCATGAGTCCAAAGAGAAGAACACAGGCAGAGCGCGCAATGGAGACCCA
GGGCAAGTTGATTGCAGCGGCCCTGGGGGTTTTACGGGAAAAAGGTTACGCGGGATTCCGGATCGCAGAT
GTGCCCGGTGCTGCAGGTGTCTCGAGAGGAGCGCAGAGCCATCATTTCCCGACAAAGCTTGAGCTTCTGC
TTGCCACTTTTGAATGGCTTTACGAACAGATCACCGAACGCAGTCGGGCTCGATTAGCGAAATTGAAGCC
AGAGGATGACGTCATCCAGCAAATGCTGGACGACGCCGCCGAATTTTTCCTCGACGATGACTTCTCTATC
AGCCTTGATTTGATTGTGGCTGCCGACCGGGATCCAGCGTTACGCGAGGGTATTCAGCGCACGGTAGAGA
GGAATCGGTTTGTCGTCGAGGATATGTGGCTTGGTGTTCTGGTGAGCCGTGGTCTTTCGCGTGATGATGC
AGAAGATATCCTTTGGTTGATATTCAATTCGGTGCGTGGGCTTGCTGTTCGTAGCCTATGGCAGAAGGAC
AAAGAACGCTTTGAGCGTGTCAGGAACTCGACACTCGAAATTGCGCGAGAGCGGTACGCGAAATTCAAGC
GCGGGCCGGCCGACGCCCTTGACGATTTTGACTTAGACATGCTCCCAGCCGATGCCCTTGACGACTTTGA
CCTTGATATGCTGCCTGCTGACGCTCTTGACGATTTTGACCTTGACATGCTCCCCGGGTAAGATCTTTGT
GAAGGAACCTTACTTCTGTGGTGTGACATAATTGGACAAACTACCTACAGAGATTTAAAGCTCTAAGGTA
AATATAAAATTTTTAAGTGTATAATGTGTTAAACTACTGATTCTAATTGTTTGTGTATTTTAGATTCCAA
CCTATGGAACTGATGAATGGGAGCAGTGGTGGAATGCCTTTAATGAGGAAAACCTGTTTTGCTCAGAAGA
AATGCCATCTAGTGATGATGAGGCTACTGCTGACTCTCAACATTCTACTCCTCCAAAAAAGAAGAGAAAG
GTAGAAGACCCCAAGGACTTTCCTTCAGAATTGCTAAGTTTTTTGAGTCATGCTGTGTTTAGTAATAGAA
CTCTTGCTTGCTTTGCTATTTACACCACAAAGGAAAAAGCTGCACTGCTATACAAGAAAATTATGGAAAA
ATATTTGATGTATAGTGCCTTGACTAGAGATCATAATCAGCCATACCACATTTGTAGAGGTTTTACTTGC
TTTAAAAAACCTCCCACACCTCCCCCTGAACCTGAAACATAAAATGAATGGAATTGTTGTTGTTAACTTG
TTTATTGCAGCTTATAATGGTTACAAATAAAGCAATAGCATCACAAATTTCACAAATAAAGCATTTTTTT
CACTGCATTCTAGTTGTGGTTTGTCCAAACTCATCAATGTATCTTATCATGTCTGGTTCCATTAATTAAG
AATTCGGCCGCAACGGTACCTCTAGAGATCCACTAGTGTCGACGATGTAGGTCACGGTCTCGAAGCCGCG
GTGCGGGTGCCAGGGCGTGCCCTTGGGCTCCCCGGGCGCGTACTCCACCTCACCCATCTGGTCCATCATG
ATGAACGGGTCGAGGTGGCGGTAGTTGATCCCGGCGAACGCGCGGCGCACCGGGAAGCCCTCGCCCTCGA
AACCGCTGGGCGCGGTGGTCACGGTGAGCACGGGACGTGCGACGGCGTCGGCGGGTGCGGATACGCGGGG
CAGCGTCAGCGGGTTCTCGACGGTCACGGCGGGCATGTCGACACTAGTTCTAGCCAGCTTTTGTTCCCTT
TAGTGAGGGTTAATTTCGAGCTTGGCGTAATCATGGTCATAGCTGTTTCCTGTGTGAAATTGTTATCCGC
TCACAATTCCACACAACATACGAGCCGGAAGCATAAAGTGTAAAGCCTGGGGTGCCTAATGAGTGAGCTA
ACTCACATTAATTGCGTTGCGCTCACTGCCCGCTTTCCAGTCGGGAAACCTGTCGTGCCAGCTGCATTAA
TGAATCGGCCAACGCGCGGGGAGAGGCGGTTTGCGTATTGGGCGCTCTTCCGCTTCCTCGCTCACTGACT
CGCTGCGCTCGGTCGTTCGGCTGCGGCGAGCGGTATCAGCTCACTCAAAGGCGGTAATACGGTTATCCAC
AGAATCAGGGGATAACGCAGGAAAGAACATGTGAGCAAAAGGCCAGCAAAAGGCCAGGAACCGTAAAAAG
GCCGCGTTGCTGGCGTTTTTCCATAGGCTCCGCCCCCCTGACGAGCATCACAAAAATCGACGCTCAAGTC
AGAGGTGGCGAAACCCGACAGGACTATAAAGATACCAGGCGTTTCCCCCTGGAAGCTCCCTCGTGCGCTC
TCCTGTTCCGACCCTGCCGCTTACCGGATACCTGTCCGCCTTTCTCCCTTCGGGAAGCGTGGCGCTTTCT
CATAGCTCACGCTGTAGGTATCTCAGTTCGGTGTAGGTCGTTCGCTCCAAGCTGGGCTGTGTGCACGAAC
CCCCCGTTCAGCCCGACCGCTGCGCCTTATCCGGTAACTATCGTCTTGAGTCCAACCCGGTAAGACACGA
CTTATCGCCACTGGCAGCAGCCACTGGTAACAGGATTAGCAGAGCGAGGTATGTAGGCGGTGCTACAGAG
TTCTTGAAGTGGTGGCCTAACTACGGCTACACTAGAAGAACAGTATTTGGTATCTGCGCTCTGCTGAAGC
CAGTTACCTTCGGAAAAAGAGTTGGTAGCTCTTGATCCGGCAAACAAACCACCGCTGGTAGCGGTGGTTT
TTTTGTTTGCAAGCAGCAGATTACGCGCAGAAAAAAAGGATCTCAAGAAGATCCTTTGATCTTTTCTACG
GGGTCTGACGCTCAGTGGAACGAAAACTCACGTTAAGGGATTTTGGTCATGAGATTATCAAAAAGGATCT
TCACCTAGATCCTTTTAAATTAAAAATGAAGTTTTAAATCAATCTAAAGTATATATGAGTAAACTTGGTC
TGACAGTTACCAATGCTTAATCAGTGAGGCACCTATCTCAGCGATCTGTCTATTTCGTTCATCCATAGTT
GCCTGACTCCCCGTCGTGTAGATAACTACGATACGGGAGGGCTTACCATCTGGCCCCAGTGCTGCAATGA
TACCGCGAGACCCACGCTCACCGGCTCCAGATTTATCAGCAATAAACCAGCCAGCCGGAAGGGCCGAGCG
CAGAAGTGGTCCTGCAACTTTATCCGCCTCCATCCAGTCTATTAATTGTTGCCGGGAAGCTAGAGTAAGT
AGTTCGCCAGTTAATAGTTTGCGCAACGTTGTTGCCATTGCTACAGGCATCGTGGTGTCACGCTCGTCGT
TTGGTATGGCTTCATTCAGCTCCGGTTCCCAACGATCAAGGCGAGTTACATGATCCCCCATGTTGTGCAA
AAAAGCGGTTAGCTCCTTCGGTCCTCCGATCGTTGTCAGAAGTAAGTTGGCCGCAGTGTTATCACTCATG
GTTATGGCAGCACTGCATAATTCTCTTACTGTCATGCCATCCGTAAGATGCTTTTCTGTGACTGGTGAGT
ACTCAACCAAGTCATTCTGAGAATAGTGTATGCGGCGACCGAGTTGCTCTTGCCCGGCGTCAATACGGGA
TAATACCGCGCCACATAGCAGAACTTTAAAAGTGCTCATCATTGGAAAACGTTCTTCGGGGCGAAAACTC
TCAAGGATCTTACCGCTGTTGAGATCCAGTTCGATGTAACCCACTCGTGCACCCAACTGATCTTCAGCAT
CTTTTACTTTCACCAGCGTTTCTGGGTGAGCAAAAACAGGAAGGCAAAATGCCGCAAAAAAGGGAATAAG
GGCGACACGGAAATGTTGAATACTCATACTCTTCCTTTTTCAATATTATTGAAGCATTTATCAGGGTTAT
TGTCTCATGAGCGGATACATATTTGAATGTATTTAGAAAAATAAACAAATAGGGGTTCCGCGCACATTTC
CCCGAAAAGTGCCACCT
Features (pLannotate 1.2.2; 22 found; start..end, strand, type, name):
     28..456     -  rep_origin     f1 ori (sequence partly withheld): f1 bacteriophage origin of replication; arrow indicates direction of (+) strand synthesis
    461..618     -  CDS            lacZα (fragment): LacZα fragment of β-galactosidase; lacZ fragment
    621..639     +  promoter       T7 promoter: promoter for bacteriophage T7 RNA polymerase
    664..4783    +  gene           mini-white: white; This modified version of the white gene lacks part of the first intron.
   4790..4823    -  protein_bind   loxP: Cre-mediated recombination occurs in the 8-bp core sequence (GCATACAT). Cre recombinase
   5450..6058    +  CDS            CymR: cumate repressor (Mullick et al., 2006); cymR from Pseudomonas putida
   6068..6178    +  CDS            VP48: 3 tandem repeats of the minimal activation domain of herpes simplex virus VP16 (Cheng et al., 2013)
   6188..6262    +  CDS            small t antigen (fragment): SV40 (simian virus 40) small t antigen
   6264..6329    +  intron         small t intron: SV40 (simian virus 40) small t antigen intron
   6459..6479    +  CDS            SV40 NLS: nuclear localization signal of SV40 (simian virus 40) large T antigen
   6486..6620    +  CDS            LT_POVHA (fragment): Protein inferred from homology: Swiss-Prot protein existence level 3. Isoform large T antigen is a key early protein essential for both driving viral replication and inducing cellular transformation. Plays a role in viral genome replication by driving entry of quiescent cells into the cell cycle and by autoregulating the synthesis of viral early mRNA. Displays highly oncogenic activities by corrupting the host cellular checkpoint mechanisms that guard cell division and the transcription, replication, and repair of DNA. Participates in the modulation of cellular gene expression preceeding viral
   6645..6728    +  CDS            large T antigen (fragment): large T antigen from SV40 (simian virus 40)
   6751..6872    +  polyA_signal   SV40 poly(A) signal: SV40 polyadenylation signal
   6955..7024    +  protein_bind   attB: attB site for the φC31 integrase (Groth et al., 2000) phage φC31 integrase
   7243..7261    -  promoter       T3 promoter: promoter for bacteriophage T3 RNA polymerase
   7306..7322    -  protein_bind   lac operator: The lac repressor binds to the lac operator to inhibit transcription in E. coli. This inhibition can be relieved by adding lactose or isopropyl-β-D-thiogalactopyranoside (IPTG). lac repressor encoded by lacI
   7330..7360    -  promoter       lac promoter: promoter for the E. coli lac operon
   7375..7396    -  protein_bind   CAP binding site: CAP binding activates transcription in the presence of cAMP. E. coli catabolite activator protein
   7409..7501    -  CDS            lacI (fragment): lac repressor; lacI; The lac repressor binds to the lac operator to inhibit transcription in E. coli. This inhibition can be relieved by adding lactose or isopropyl-β-D-thiogalactopyranoside (IPTG).
   7684..8272    -  rep_origin     ori: high-copy-number ColE1/pMB1/pBR322/pUC origin of replication
   8443..9303    -  CDS            AmpR: β-lactamase; bla; confers resistance to ampicillin, carbenicillin, and related antibiotics
   9304..9408    -  promoter       AmpR promoter: bla
