[The description below was written by a language model from this plasmid's Addgene catalogue record and pLannotate feature annotations shown in this document.]
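Description:
907H1 is an insect expression and transgenesis plasmid for Drosophila melanogaster, built on an attB-type backbone for site-specific genomic integration. In E. coli it replicates from a high-copy ColE1/pUC origin and is selected with ampicillin through the β-lactamase gene. An f1 origin, lacZα and lac regulatory remnants, and flanking T7 and T3 promoters are carried over from the parental cloning vector. For fly work, a φC31 integrase attB site allows insertion into a genomic attP landing site. The mini-white gene provides an eye-colour marker for identifying transformants, and a single loxP site lies just downstream of it.

The payload is a tissue-restricted driver for a cumate-based binary expression system. According to the catalogue entry, a 572 bp Flightin (Fln) promoter from D. melanogaster drives the transactivator. This promoter is not annotated in the feature table, but the unannotated gap between loxP and the CymR coding sequence is where it would be expected to lie. CymR, the p-cymene/cumate repressor of Pseudomonas putida, supplies DNA-binding specificity and is fused at its C terminus to three tandem copies of the minimal VP16 activation domain (annotated as VP48), turning the bacterial repressor into a transcriptional activator. The transcript ends in an SV40 3′ region containing the small t intron and polyadenylation signal. The small t and large T antigen fragments and the NLS called within this stretch are most likely annotation hits on that non-coding cassette rather than expressed parts.

The associated publication concerns spatial control of gene expression in flies using bacterially derived binary transactivation systems, so this driver would be paired with a separate responder transgene not described here. The sequenced record (9,433 nt) is slightly shorter than the catalogued size of 9,576 bp.
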