Addgene plasmid #160234: 907H1
Purpose: FlightN-CymR-VP16-3X-SV40-attB
Depositing lab: Omar Akbari. Depositing organization: University of California, San Diego (UCSD). Publication: Spatial control of gene expression in flies using bacterially derived binary transactivation systems. Gamez S, Vesga LC, Mendez-Sanchez SC, Akbari OS. Insect Mol Biol. 2021 Oct;30(5):461-471. doi: 10.1111/imb.12717. Epub 2021 May 24. PubMed 33963794.
Backbone
  Vector backbone: attB
  Backbone size w/o insert (bp): 8200
  Total vector size (bp): 9576
  Vector type: Insect Expression
Growth in bacteria
  Bacterial resistance: Ampicillin, 100 μg/mL
  Growth temperature: 37°C
  Growth strain: DH5alpha
  Copy number: High Copy
Gene/Insert 1
  Gene/Insert name: p-cymene repressor (alt name: CymR)
  Species: Pseudomonas putida
  Insert size (bp): 609
  Tag / fusion protein: VP16 (C terminal on insert)
  Cloning method: Gateway Cloning
  Sequencing primers: 5′ Unknown
Gene/Insert 2
  Gene/Insert name: Flightin promoter (alt name: Fln)
  Species: D. melanogaster (fly)
  Insert size (bp): 572
  Cloning method: Gateway Cloning
  Sequencing primers: 5′ Unknown
Terms and licenses: Academic/Nonprofit Terms; Industry Terms: Not Available to Industry
How to cite: 907H1 was a gift from Omar Akbari (Addgene plasmid # 160234 ; http://n2t.net/addgene:160234 ; RRID:Addgene_160234)
