>Addgene plasmid #160234 | 907H1 | depositor partial sequence | sequence record 310293 | CymR
ATGAGTCCAAAGAGAAGAACACAGGCAGAGCGCGCAATGGAGACCCAGGGCAAGTTGATTGCAGCGGCCC
TGGGGGTTTTACGGGAAAAAGGTTACGCGGGATTCCGGATCGCAGATGTGCCCGGTGCTGCAGGTGTCTC
GAGAGGAGCGCAGAGCCATCATTTCCCGACAAAGCTTGAGCTTCTGCTTGCCACTTTTGAATGGCTTTAC
GAACAGATCACCGAACGCAGTCGGGCTCGATTAGCGAAATTGAAGCCAGAGGATGACGTCATCCAGCAAA
TGCTGGACGACGCCGCCGAATTTTTCCTCGACGATGACTTCTCTATCAGCCTTGATTTGATTGTGGCTGC
CGACCGGGATCCAGCGTTACGCGAGGGTATTCAGCGCACGGTAGAGAGGAATCGGTTTGTCGTCGAGGAT
ATGTGGCTTGGTGTTCTGGTGAGCCGTGGTCTTTCGCGTGATGATGCAGAAGATATCCTTTGGTTGATAT
TCAATTCGGTGCGTGGGCTTGCTGTTCGTAGCCTATGGCAGAAGGACAAAGAACGCTTTGAGCGTGTCAG
GAACTCGACACTCGAAATTGCGCGAGAGCGGTACGCGAAATTCAAGCGC
